>Addgene plasmid #130727 | pMSCVbsd-PPARD-G146A | addgene full sequence | sequence record 255565 | Addgene NGS Result
AATGAAAGACCCCACCTGTAGGTTTGGCAAGCTAGCTTAAGTAACGCCATTTTGCAAGGCATGGAAAATA
CATAACTGAGAATAGAGAAGTTCAGATCAAGGTTAGGAACAGAGAGACAGCAGAATATGGGCCAAACAGG
ATATCTGTGGTAAGCAGTTCCTGCCCCGGCTCAGGGCCAAGAACAGATGGTCCCCAGATGCGGTCCCGCC
CTCAGCAGTTTCTAGAGAACCATCAGATGTTTCCAGGGTGCCCCAAGGACCTGAAATGACCCTGTGCCTT
ATTTGAACTAACCAATCAGTTCGCTTCTCGCTTCTGTTCGCGCGCTTCTGCTCCCCGAGCTCAATAAAAG
AGCCCACAACCCCTCACTCGGCGCGCCAGTCCTCCGATAGACTGCGTCGCCCGGGTACCCGTATTCCCAA
TAAAGCCTCTTGCTGTTTGCATCCGAATCGTGGACTCGCTGATCCTTGGGAGGGTCTCCTCAGATTGATT
GACTGCCCACCTCGGGGGTCTTTCATTTGGAGGTTCCACCGAGATTTGGAGACCCCTGCCCAGGGACCAC
CGACCCCCCCGCCGGGAGGTAAGCTGGCCAGCGGTCGTTTCGTGTCTGTCTCTGTCTTTGTGCGTGTTTG
TGCCGGCATCTAATGTTTGCGCCTGCGTCTGTACTAGTTAGCTAACTAGCTCTGTATCTGGCGGACCCGT
GGTGGAACTGACGAGTTCTGAACACCCGGCCGCAACCCTGGGAGACGTCCCAGGGACTTTGGGGGCCGTT
TTTGTGGCCCGACCTGAGGAAGGGAGTCGATGTGGAATCCGACCCCGTCAGGATATGTGGTTCTGGTAGG
AGACGAGAACCTAAAACAGTTCCCGCCTCCGTCTGAATTTTTGCTTTCGGTTTGGAACCGAAGCCGCGCG
TCTTGTCTGCTGCAGCGCTGCAGCATCGTTCTGTGTTGTCTCTGTCTGACTGTGTTTCTGTATTTGTCTG
AAAATTAGGGCCAGACTGTTACCACTCCCTTAAGTTTGACCTTAGGTCACTGGAAAGATGTCGAGCGGAT
CGCTCACAACCAGTCGGTAGATGTCAAGAAGAGACGTTGGGTTACCTTCTGCTCTGCAGAATGGCCAACC
TTTAACGTCGGATGGCCGCGAGACGGCACCTTTAACCGAGACCTCATCACCCAGGTTAAGATCAAGGTCT
TTTCACCTGGCCCGCATGGACACCCAGACCAGGTCCCCTACATCGTGACCTGGGAAGCCTTGGCTTTTGA
CCCCCCTCCCTGGGTCAAGCCCTTTGTACACCCTAAGCCTCCGCCTCCTCTTCCTCCATCCGCCCCGTCT
CTCCCCCTTGAACCTCCTCGTTCGACCCCGCCTCGATCCTCCCTTTATCCAGCCCTCACTCCTTCTCTAG
GCGCCGGAATTAGATCCATGGAGCAGCCACAGGAGGAAGCCCCTGAGGTCCGGGAAGAGGAGGAGAAAGA
GGAAGTGGCAGAGGCAGAAGGAGCCCCAGAGCTCAATGGGGGACCACAGCATGCACTTCCTTCCAGCAGC
TACACAGACCTCTCCCGGAGCTCCTCGCCACCCTCACTGCTGGACCAACTGCAGATGGGCTGTGACGGGG
CCTCATGCGGCAGCCTCAACATGGAGTGCCGGGTGTGCGGGGACAAGGCATCGGGCTTCCACTACGGTGT
TCATGCATGTGAGGGGTGCAAGGGCTTCTTCCGTCGTACGATCCGCATGAAGCTGGAGTACGAGAAGTGT
GAGCGCAGCTGCAAGATTCAGAAGAAGAACCGCAACAAGTGCCAGTACTGCCGCTTCCAGAAGTGCCTGG
CACTGGGCATGTCACACAACGCTATCCGTTTTGCTCGGATGCCGGAGGCTGAGAAGAGGAAGCTGGTGGC
AGGGCTGACTGCAAACGAGGGGAGCCAGTACAACCCACAGGTGGCCGACCTGAAGGCCTTCTCCAAGCAC
ATCTACAATGCCTACCTGAAAAACTTCAACATGACCAAAAAGAAGGCCCGCAGCATCCTCACCGGCAAAG
CCAGCCACACGGCGCCCTTTGTGATCCACGACATCGAGACATTGTGGCAGGCAGAGAAGGGGCTGGTGTG
GAAGCAGTTGGTGAATGGCCTGCCTCCCTACAAGGAGATCAGCGTGCACGTCTTCTACCGCTGCCAGTGC
ACCACAGTGGAGACCGTGCGGGAGCTCACTGAGTTCGCCAAGAGCATCCCCAGCTTCAGCAGCCTCTTCC
TCAACGACCAGGTTACCCTTCTCAAGTATGGCGTGCACGAGGCCATCTTCGCCATGCTGGCCTCTATCGT
CAACAAGGACGGGCTGCTGGTAGCCAACGGCAGTGGCTTTGTCACCCGTGAGTTCCTGCGCAGCCTCCGC
AAACCCTTCAGTGATATCATTGAGCCTAAGTTTGAATTTGCTGTCAAGTTCAACGCCCTGGAACTTGATG
ACAGTGACCTGGCCCTATTCATTGCGGCCATCATTCTGTGTGGAGACCGGCCAGGCCTCATGAACGTTCC
ACGGGTGGAGGCTATCCAGGACACCATCCTGCGTGCCCTCGAATTCCACCTGCAGGCCAACCACCCTGAT
GCCCAGTACCTCTTCCCCAAGCTGCTGCAGAAGATGGCTGACCTGCGGCAACTGGTCACCGAGCACGCCC
AGATGATGCAGCGGATCAAGAAGACCGAAACCGAGACCTCGCTGCACCCTCTGCTCCAGGAGATCTACAA
GGACATGTACTAACTCGAGGTTAACGAATTCTACCGGGTAGGGGAGGCGCTTTTCCCAAGGCAGTCTGGA
GCATGCGCTTTAGCAGCCCCGCTGGGCACTTGGCGCTACACAAGTGGCCTCTGGCCTCGCACACATTCCA
CATCCACCGGTAGGCGCCAACCGGCTCCGTTCTTTGGTGGCCCCTTCGCGCCACCTTCTACTCCTCCCCT
AGTCAGGAAGTTCCCCCCCGCCCCGCAGCTCGCGTCGTGCAGGACGTGACAAATGGAAGTAGCACGTCTC
ACTAGTCTCGTGCAGATGGACAGCACCGCTGAGCAATGGAAGCGGGTAGGCCTTTGGGGCAGCGGCCAAT
AGCAGCTTTGCTCCTTCGCTTTCTGGGCTCAGAGGCTGGGAAGGGGTGGGTCCGGGGGCGGGCTCAGGGG
CGGGCTCAGGGGCGGGGCGGGCGCCCGAAGGTCCTCCGGAGGCCCGGCATTCTGCACGCTTCAAAAGCGC
ACGTCTGCCGCGCTGTTCTCCTCTTCCTCATCTCCGGGCCTTTCGACCTGCAGCCCAAGCTTACCATGGC
CAAGCCTTTGTCTCAAGAAGAATCCACCCTCATTGAAAGAGCAACGGCTACAATCAACAGCATCCCCATC
TCTGAAGACTACAGCGTCGCCAGCGCAGCTCTCTCTAGCGACGGCCGCATCTTCACTGGTGTCAATGTAT
ATCATTTTACTGGGGGACCTTGTGCAGAACTCGTGGTGCTGGGCACTGCTGCTGCTGCGGCAGCTGGCAA
CCTGACTTGTATCGTCGCGATCGGAAATGAGAACAGGGGCATCTTGAGCCCCTGCGGACGGTGCCGACAG
GTGCTTCTCGATCTGCATCCTGGGATCAAAGCCATAGTGAAGGACAGTGATGGACAGCCGACGGCAGTTG
GGATTCGTGAATTGCTGCCCTCTGGTTATGTGTGGGAGGGCTAATCGATAAAATAAAAGATTTTATTTAG
TCTCCAGAAAAAGGGGGGAATGAAAGACCCCACCTGTAGGTTTGGCAAGCTAGAGAACCATCAGATGTTT
CCAGGGTGCCCCAAGGACCTGAAATGACCCTGTGCCTTATTTGAACTAACCAATCAGTTCGCTTCTCGCT
TCTGTTCGCGCGCTTCTGCTCCCCGAGCTCAATAAAAGAGCCCACAACCCCTCACTCGGCGCGCCAGTCC
TCCGATAGACTGCGTCGCCCGGGTACCCGTGTATCCAATAAACCCTCTTGCAGTTGCATCCGACTTGTGG
TCTCGCTGTTCCTTGGGAGGGTCTCCTCTGAGTGATTGACTACCCGTCAGCGGGGGTCTTTCATGGGTAA
CAGTTTCTTGAAGTTGGAGAACAACATTCTGAGGGTAGGAGTCGAATATTAAGTAATCCTGACTCAATTA
GCCACTGTTTTGAATCCACATACTCCAATACTCCTGAAATAGTTCATTATGGACAGCGCAGAAAGAGCTG
GGGAGAATTGTGAAATTGTTATCCGCTCACAATTCCACACAACATACGAGCCGGAAGCATAAAGTGTAAA
GCCTGGGGTGCCTAATGAGTGAGCTAACTCACATTAATTGCGTTGCGCTCACTGCCCGCTTTCCAGTCGG
GAAACCTGTCGTGCCAGCTGCATTAATGAATCGGCCAACGCGCGGGGAGAGGCGGTTTGCGTATTGGGCG
CTCTTCCGCTTCCTCGCTCACTGACTCGCTGCGCTCGGTCGTTCGGCTGCGGCGAGCGGTATCAGCTCAC
TCAAAGGCGGTAATACGGTTATCCACAGAATCAGGGGATAACGCAGGAAAGAACATGTGAGCAAAAGGCC
AGCAAAAGGCCAGGAACCGTAAAAAGGCCGCGTTGCTGGCGTTTTTCCATAGGCTCCGCCCCCCTGACGA
GCATCACAAAAATCGACGCTCAAGTCAGAGGTGGCGAAACCCGACAGGACTATAAAGATACCAGGCGTTT
CCCCCTGGAAGCTCCCTCGTGCGCTCTCCTGTTCCGACCCTGCCGCTTACCGGATACCTGTCCGCCTTTC
TCCCTTCGGGAAGCGTGGCGCTTTCTCATAGCTCACGCTGTAGGTATCTCAGTTCGGTGTAGGTCGTTCG
CTCCAAGCTGGGCTGTGTGCACGAACCCCCCGTTCAGCCCGACCGCTGCGCCTTATCCGGTAACTATCGT
CTTGAGTCCAACCCGGTAAGACACGACTTATCGCCACTGGCAGCAGCCACTGGTAACAGGATTAGCAGAG
CGAGGTATGTAGGCGGTGCTACAGAGTTCTTGAAGTGGTGGCCTAACTACGGCTACACTAGAAGAACAGT
ATTTGGTATCTGCGCTCTGCTGAAGCCAGTTACCTTCGGAAAAAGAGTTGGTAGCTCTTGATCCGGCAAA
CAAACCACCGCTGGTAGCGGTGGTTTTTTTGTTTGCAAGCAGCAGATTACGCGCAGAAAAAAAGGATCTC
AAGAAGATCCTTTGATCTTTTCTACGGGGTCTGACGCTCAGTGGAACGAAAACTCACGTTAAGGGATTTT
GGTCATGAGATTATCAAAAAGGATCTTCACCTAGATCCTTTTAAATTAAAAATGAAGTTTTAAATCAATC
TAAAGTATATATGAGTAAACTTGGTCTGACAGTTACCAATGCTTAATCAGTGAGGCACCTATCTCAGCGA
TCTGTCTATTTCGTTCATCCATAGTTGCCTGACTCCCCGTCGTGTAGATAACTACGATACGGGAGGGCTT
ACCATCTGGCCCCAGTGCTGCAATGATACCGCGAGACCCACGCTCACCGGCTCCAGATTTATCAGCAATA
AACCAGCCAGCCGGAAGGGCCGAGCGCAGAAGTGGTCCTGCAACTTTATCCGCCTCCATCCAGTCTATTA
ATTGTTGCCGGGAAGCTAGAGTAAGTAGTTCGCCAGTTAATAGTTTGCGCAACGTTGTTGCCATTGCTAC
AGGCATCGTGGTGTCACGCTCGTCGTTTGGTATGGCTTCATTCAGCTCCGGTTCCCAACGATCAAGGCGA
GTTACATGATCCCCCATGTTGTGCAAAAAAGCGGTTAGCTCCTTCGGTCCTCCGATCGTTGTCAGAAGTA
AGTTGGCCGCAGTGTTATCACTCATGGTTATGGCAGCACTGCATAATTCTCTTACTGTCATGCCATCCGT
AAGATGCTTTTCTGTGACTGGTGAGTACTCAACCAAGTCATTCTGAGAATAGTGTATGCGGCGACCGAGT
TGCTCTTGCCCGGCGTCAATACGGGATAATACCGCGCCACATAGCAGAACTTTAAAAGTGCTCATCATTG
GAAAACGTTCTTCGGGGCGAAAACTCTCAAGGATCTTACCGCTGTTGAGATCCAGTTCGATGTAACCCAC
TCGTGCACCCAACTGATCTTCAGCATCTTTTACTTTCACCAGCGTTTCTGGGTGAGCAAAAACAGGAAGG
CAAAATGCCGCAAAAAAGGGAATAAGGGCGACACGGAAATGTTGAATACTCATACTCTTCCTTTTTCAAT
ATTATTGAAGCATTTATCAGGGTTATTGTCTCATGAGCGGATACATATTTGAATGTATTTAGAAAAATAA
ACAAATAGGGGTTCCGCGCACATTTCCCCGAAAAGTGCCACCTGACGTCTAAGAAACCATTATTATCATG
ACATTAACCTATAAAAATAGGCGTATCACGAGGCCCTTTCGTCTCGCGCGTTTCGGTGATGACGGTGAAA
ACCTCTGACACATGCAGCTCCCGGAGACGGTCACAGCTTGTCTGTAAGCGGATGCCGGGAGCAGACAAGC
CCGTCAGGGCGCGTCAGCGGGTGTTGGCGGGTGTCGGGGCTGGCTTAACTATGCGGCATCAGAGCAGATT
GTACTGAGAGTGCACCATATGCGGTGTGAAATACCGCACAGATGCGTAAGGAGAAAATACCGCATCAGGC
GCCATTCGCCATTCAGGCTGCGCAACTGTTGGGAAGGGCGATCGGTGCGGGCCTCTTCGCTATTACGCCA
GCTGGCGAAAGGGGGATGTGCTGCAAGGCGATTAAGTTGGGTAACGCCAGGGTTTTCCCAGTCACGACGT
TGTAAAACGACGGCGCAAGGAATGGTGCATGCAAGGAGATGGCGCCCAACAGTCCCCCGGCCACGGGGCC
TGCCACCATACCCACGCCGAAACAAGCGCTCATGAGCCCGAAGTGGCGAGCCCGATCTTCCCCATCGGTG
ATGTCGGCGATATAGGCGCCAGCAACCGCACCTGTGGCGCCGGTGATGCCGGCCACGATGCGTCCGGCGT
AGAGGCGATTAGTCCAATTTGTTAAAGACAGGATATCAGTGGTCCAGGCTCTAGTTTTGACTCAACAATA
TCACCAGCTGAAGCCTATAGAGTACGAGCCATAGATAAAATAAAAGATTTTATTTAGTCTCCAGAAAAAG
GGGGG
Features (pLannotate 1.2.2; 20 found; start..end, strand, type, name):
      1..517     +  LTR            5' LTR: 5' long terminal repeat from murine embryonic stem cell virus
    581..922     +  misc_feature   MESV Ψ: packaging signal of murine embryonic stem cell virus
    989..1405    +  CDS            gag (truncated): truncated Moloney murine leukemia virus (MMLV) gag gene lacking the start codon
   1418..2740    +  CDS            PPARD: PPARD_HUMAN - Also known as NR1C2, PPARB. Experimental evidence at protein level: Swiss-Prot protein existence level 1. Ligand-activated transcription factor. Receptor that binds peroxisome proliferators such as hypolipidemic drugs and fatty acids. Has a preference for poly-unsaturated fatty acids, such as gamma- linoleic acid and eicosapentanoic acid. Once activated by a ligand, the receptor binds to promoter elements of target genes. Regulates the peroxisomal beta-oxidation pathway of fatty acids. Functions as transcription activator for the acyl-CoA oxidase gene. Decreases expression of NPC
   2766..3265    +  promoter       PGK promoter: mouse phosphoglycerate kinase 1 promoter
   3286..3684    +  CDS            BSD: blasticidin S deaminase; Aspergillus terreus BSD; confers resistance to blasticidin
   3729..3763    +  LTR            3' LTR (ΔU3) (fragment): self-inactivating 3' long terminal repeat (LTR) from Moloney murine leukemia virus
   3760..4054    +  LTR            3' LTR (ΔU3) (fragment): self-inactivating 3' long terminal repeat (LTR) from Moloney murine leukemia virus
   4216..4232    -  protein_bind   lac operator: The lac repressor binds to the lac operator to inhibit transcription in E. coli. This inhibition can be relieved by adding lactose or isopropyl-β-D-thiogalactopyranoside (IPTG). lac repressor encoded by lacI
   4240..4270    -  promoter       lac promoter: promoter for the E. coli lac operon
   4285..4306    -  protein_bind   CAP binding site: CAP binding activates transcription in the presence of cAMP. E. coli catabolite activator protein
   4319..4411    -  CDS            lacI (fragment): lac repressor; lacI; The lac repressor binds to the lac operator to inhibit transcription in E. coli. This inhibition can be relieved by adding lactose or isopropyl-β-D-thiogalactopyranoside (IPTG).
   4594..5182    -  rep_origin     ori: high-copy-number ColE1/pMB1/pBR322/pUC origin of replication
   5353..6213    -  CDS            AmpR: β-lactamase; bla; confers resistance to ampicillin, carbenicillin, and related antibiotics
   6214..6318    -  promoter       AmpR promoter: bla
   6413..6448    +  CDS            rop (fragment): Rop protein, which maintains plasmids at low copy number; rop
   6550..6649    +  misc_feature   bom (fragment): basis of mobility region from pBR322
   6655..6804    -  CDS            lacZα (fragment): LacZα fragment of β-galactosidase; lacZ fragment
   6804..7005    -  CDS            TcR (fragment): tetracycline efflux protein; tet; confers resistance to tetracycline
   7006..7104    +  CDS            env (fragment): murine leukemia virus gPr80 envelope polyprotein precursor; env; proteolytically cleaved into gp70SU and p15TM subunits
