[The description below was written by a language model from this plasmid's Addgene catalogue record and pLannotate feature annotations shown in this document.]
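Description:
pMSCVbsd-PPARD-G146A is a gammaretroviral expression vector built on the pMSCVbsd backbone, a murine stem cell virus-type plasmid carrying a blasticidin marker, and it is intended for delivering a mutant human PPARD cDNA into mammalian cells by retroviral transduction. In bacteria it is maintained through a high-copy ColE1/pUC-type origin and selected with ampicillin via the β-lactamase gene. The remaining bacterial annotations (fragments of lacI, lacZα, rop, bom, the tetracycline resistance gene and a lac promoter/operator) are non-functional remnants of the backbone's cloning history.

The viral cassette begins with a 5′ LTR from murine embryonic stem cell virus, followed by the Ψ packaging signal and a truncated gag segment lacking its start codon, which together promote efficient encapsidation of the genomic RNA when the plasmid is introduced into a packaging cell line that supplies the viral proteins in trans. The PPARD coding sequence sits immediately downstream, inserted between a destroyed BglII site and a retained XhoI site, and has no dedicated promoter annotated, so it is presumably transcribed from the 5′ LTR. PPARD encodes the ligand-activated nuclear receptor PPARβ/δ. This version carries a G146A substitution made by PCR mutagenesis, although the record does not state its functional consequence. No epitope tag is annotated. A mouse PGK promoter then drives blasticidin S deaminase, allowing selection of stably transduced cells. The 3′ LTR was matched only as fragments resembling a ΔU3 Moloney LTR, an automated call that does not establish the vector as self-inactivating. The associated work concerns PPARβ/δ, NCOR recruitment and transcriptional regulation of ANGPTL4.
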