Addgene plasmid #130727: pMSCVbsd-PPARD-G146A
Purpose: Vector encoding PPARD cDNA for retroviral transduction
Depositing lab: Till Adhikary. Depositing organization: Philipps-Universitaet Marburg. Publication: PPARbeta/delta recruits NCOR and regulates transcription reinitiation of ANGPTL4. Legrand N, Bretscher CL, Zielke S, Wilke B, Daude M, Fritz B, Diederich WE, Adhikary T. Nucleic Acids Res. 2019 Oct 10;47(18):9573-9591. doi: 10.1093/nar/gkz685. PubMed 31428774.
Backbone
  Vector backbone: pMSCVbsd
  Vector type: Retroviral
  Selectable markers: Blasticidin
Growth in bacteria
  Bacterial resistance: Ampicillin, 100 μg/mL
  Growth temperature: 37°C
  Growth strain: NEB Stable
  Copy number: High Copy
Gene/Insert
  Gene/Insert name: PPARD G146A
  Species: H. sapiens (human)
  Mutation: G146A
  Entrez Gene: PPARD (a.k.a. FAAR, NR1C2, NUC1, NUCI, NUCII, PPARB)
  Cloning method: Restriction Enzyme; 5′ cloning site BglII (destroyed during cloning); 3′ cloning site XhoI (not destroyed)
  Sequencing primers: 5′ pMSCVseqfw (CCCTTGAACCTCCTCGTTCGACC); 3′ pMSCVseqrv (GAGACGTGCTACTTCCATTTGTC)
Terms and licenses: Academic/Nonprofit Terms; Industry Terms: Not Available to Industry
Depositor comments: Generated by PCR mutagenesis. Please visit https://www.biorxiv.org/content/10.1101/525576v2 for BioRxiv preprint.
How to cite: pMSCVbsd-PPARD-G146A was a gift from Till Adhikary (Addgene plasmid # 130727 ; http://n2t.net/addgene:130727 ; RRID:Addgene_130727)
