>Addgene plasmid #130727 | pMSCVbsd-PPARD-G146A | depositor partial sequence | sequence record 250238 | PPARD G146A
ATGGAGCAGCCACAGGAGGAAGCCCCTGAGGTCCGGGAAGAGGAGGAGAAAGAGGAAGTGGCAGAGGCAG
AAGGAGCCCCAGAGCTCAATGGGGGACCACAGCATGCACTTCCTTCCAGCAGCTACACAGACCTCTCCCG
GAGCTCCTCGCCACCCTCACTGCTGGACCAACTGCAGATGGGCTGTGACGGGGCCTCATGCGGCAGCCTC
AACATGGAGTGCCGGGTGTGCGGGGACAAGGCATCGGGCTTCCACTACGGTGTTCATGCATGTGAGGGGT
GCAAGGGCTTCTTCCGTCGTACGATCCGCATGAAGCTGGAGTACGAGAAGTGTGAGCGCAGCTGCAAGAT
TCAGAAGAAGAACCGCAACAAGTGCCAGTACTGCCGCTTCCAGAAGTGCCTGGCACTGGGCATGTCACAC
AACGCTATCCGTTTTGCTCGGATGCCGGAGGCTGAGAAGAGGAAGCTGGTGGCAGGGCTGACTGCAAACG
AGGGGAGCCAGTACAACCCACAGGTGGCCGACCTGAAGGCCTTCTCCAAGCACATCTACAATGCCTACCT
GAAAAACTTCAACATGACCAAAAAGAAGGCCCGCAGCATCCTCACCGGCAAAGCCAGCCACACGGCGCCC
TTTGTGATCCACGACATCGAGACATTGTGGCAGGCAGAGAAGGGGCTGGTGTGGAAGCAGTTGGTGAATG
GCCTGCCTCCCTACAAGGAGATCAGCGTGCACGTCTTCTACCGCTGCCAGTGCACCACAGTGGAGACCGT
GCGGGAGCTCACTGAGTTCGCCAAGAGCATCCCCAGCTTCAGCAGCCTCTTCCTCAACGACCAGGTTACC
CTTCTCAAGTATGGCGTGCACGAGGCCATCTTCGCCATGCTGGCCTCTATCGTCAACAAGGACGGGCTGC
TGGTAGCCAACGGCAGTGGCTTTGTCACCCGTGAGTTCCTGCGCAGCCTCCGCAAACCCTTCAGTGATAT
CATTGAGCCTAAGTTTGAATTTGCTGTCAAGTTCAACGCCCTGGAACTTGATGACAGTGACCTGGCCCTA
TTCATTGCGGCCATCATTCTGTGTGGAGACCGGCCAGGCCTCATGAACGTTCCACGGGTGGAGGCTATCC
AGGACACCATCCTGCGTGCCCTCGAATTCCACCTGCAGGCCAACCACCCTGATGCCCAGTACCTCTTCCC
CAAGCTGCTGCAGAAGATGGCTGACCTGCGGCAACTGGTCACCGAGCACGCCCAGATGATGCAGCGGATC
AAGAAGACCGAAACCGAGACCTCGCTGCACCCTCTGCTCCAGGAGATCTACAAGGACATGTACTAA
